>Addgene plasmid #146015 | pAc5.1B-lambdaN-HA-DmSmaug-del_584-762-V5His6_C | depositor full sequence | sequence record 288460 | Full Sequence
CTTCAAGGAATTAATTCTATATTCTAAAAACACAAATGATACTTCTAAAAAAAATCATGAATGGCATCAA
CTCTGAATCAAATCTTTGCAGATGCACCTACTTCTCATTTCCACTGTCACATCATTTTTCCAGATCTCGC
TGCCTGTTATGTGGCCCACAAACCAAGACACGTTTTATGGCCATTAAAGCTGGCTGATCGTCGCCAAACA
CCAAATACATATCAATATGTACATTCGAGAAAGAAGCGATCAAAGAAGCGTCTTCGGGCGAGTAGGAGAA
TGCGGAGGAGAAGGAGAACGAGCTGATCTAGTATCTCTCCACAATCCAATGCCAACTGACCAACTGGCCA
TATTCGGAGCAATTTGAAGCCAATTTCCATCGCCTGGCGATCGCTCCATTCTTGGCTATATGTTTTTCAC
CGTTCCCGGGGCCATTTTCAAAGACTCGTCGGTAAGATAAGATTGTGTCACTCGCTGTCTCTCTTCATTT
GTCGAAGAATGCTGAGGAATTTCGCGATGACGTCGGCGAGTATTTTGAAGAATGAGAATAATTTGTATTT
ATACGAAAATCAGTTAGTGGAATTTTCTACAAAAACATGTTATCTATAGATAATTTTGTTGCAAAATATG
TTGACTATGACAAAGATTGTATGTATATACCTTTAATGTATTCTCATTTTCTTATGTATTTATAATGGCA
ATGATGATACTGATGATATTTTAAGATGATGCCAGACCACAGGCTGATTTCTGCGTCTTTTGCCGAACGC
AGTGCATGTGCGGTTGTTGTTTTTTGGAATAGTTTCAATTTTCGGACTGTCCGCTTTGATTTCAGTTTCT
TGGCTTATTCAAAAAGCAAAGTAAAGCCAAAAAAGCGAGATGGCAATACCAAATGCGGCAAAACGGTAGT
GGAAGGAAAGGGGTGCGGGGCAGCGGAAGGAAGGGTGGGGCGGGGCGTGGCGGGGTCTGTGGCTGGGCGC
GACGTCACCGACGTTGGAGCCACTCCTTTGACCATGTGTGCGTGTGTGTATTATTCGTGTCTCGCCACTC
GCCGGTTGTTTTTTTCTTTTTATCTCGCTCTCTCTAGCGCCATCTCGTACGCATGCTCAACGCACCGCAT
GTTGCCGTGTCCTTTATGCGTCATTTTGGCTCGAAATAGGCAATTATTTAAACAAAGATTAGTCAACGAA
AACGCTAAAATAAATAAGTCTACAATATGGTTACTTATTGCCATGTGTGTGCAGCCAACGATAGCAACAA
AAGCAACAACACAGTGGCTTTCCCTCTTTCACTTTTTGTTTGCAAGCGCGTGCGAGCAAGACGGCACGAC
CGGCAAACGCAATTACGCTGACAAAGAGCAGACGAAGTTTTGGCCGAAAAACATCAAGGCGCCTGATACG
AATGCATTTGCAATAACAATTGCGATATTTAATATTGTTTATGAAGCTGTTTGACTTCAAAACACACAAA
AAAAAAAATAAAACAAATTATTTGAAAGAGAATTAGGAATCGGACAGCTTATCGTTACGGGCTAACAGCA
CACCGAGACGAAATAGCTTACCTGACGTCACAGCCTCTGGAAGAACTGCCGCCAAGCAGAGAGAGAGAGA
AAAAGAGGGAGAGCAGCTTAGACCGCATGTGCTTGTGTGTGAGGCGTCTCTCTCTTCGTCTCCTGTTTGC
GCAAACGCATAGACTGCACTGAGAAAATCGATTACCTATTTTTTATGAATGAATATTTGCACTATTACTA
TTCAAAACTATTAAGATAGCAATCACATTCAATAGCCAAATACTATACCACCTGAGCGATGCAACGAAAT
GATCAATTTGAGCAAAAATGCTGCATATTTAGGACGGCATCATTATAGAAATGCTTCTTGCTGTGTACTT
TTCTCTCGTCTGGCAGCTGTTTCGCCGTTATTGTTAAAACCGGCTTAAGTTAGGTGTGTTTTCTACGACT
AGTGATGCCCCTACTAGAAGATGTGTGTTGCACAAATGTCCCTGAATAACCAATTTGAAGTGCAGATAGC
AGTAAACGTAAGCTAATATGAATATTATTTAACTGTAATGTTTTAATATCGCTGGACATTACTAATAAAC
CCACTATAAACACATGTACATATGTATGTTTTGGCATACAATGAGTAGTTGGGGAAAAAATGTGTAAAAG
CACCGTGACCATCACAGCATAAAGATAACCAGCTGAAGTATCGAATATGAGTAACCCCCAAATTGAATCA
CATGCCGCAACTGATAGGACCCATGGAAGTACACTCTTCATGGCGATATACAAGACACACACAAGCACGA
ACACCCAGTTGCGGAGGAAATTCTCCGTAAATGAAAACCCAATCGGCGAACAATTCATACCCATATATGG
TAAAAGTTTTGAACGCGACTTGAGAGCGGAGAGCATTGCGGCTGATAAGGTTTTAGCGCTAAGCGGGCTT
TATAAAACGGGCTGCGGGACCAGTTTTCATATCACTACCGTTTGAGTTCTTGTGCTGTGTGGATACTCCT
CCCGACACAAAGCCGCTCCATCAGCCAGCAGTCGTCTAATCCAGAGACCCCGGATCGGGGTACCAACATG
GACGCACAAACACGACGACGTGAGCGTCGCGCTGAGAAACAAGCTCAATGGAAAGCTGCAAACGGTGGAT
CTCCTCCACATATGGCTTACCCATACGATGTTCCAGATTACGCTCCTCCAAGCTTGAATTCTGCAGATAT
CATGAAGTACGCAACTGGAACTGACAACGCGATGACCTCCGGCATCAGCGGCCAAACCAATAACTCTAAC
AGTGCATCCAACGAGATGCAGCCAACCACATCAACGCCTACTGCAGCCCACAAGGAGGCCACATCAACGG
CCACGACGACGGCGACATACGCCAATGGCAATCCCAATTCTAACGCCAATCCCAGCCAGAGCCAGCCGTC
CAATGCGCTGTTTTGCGAGCAGGTGACCACAGTGACAAATCTCTTCGAGAAGTGGAACGACTGCGAGCGA
ACCGTCGTGATGTACGCGCTGCTCAAGCGGCTGCGCTACCCGAGCCTCAAGTTTCTACAGTATTCTATCG
ACAGCAACCTGACCCAGAACCTGGGCACCTCGCAGACCAATCTGAGCAGCGTGGTTATTGACATCAATGC
CAACAATCCGGTGTACCTGCAGAATCTACTCAACGCCTACAAGACGTTCCAGCCATGTGACCTGCTCGAC
GCCATGTCCTCCTCGTCGTCCGACAAGGACTCGATGCCATGTTACGGCAGTGACTTCCAGATCACCACAT
CAGCGCAGTGTGACGAGCGAAAGCTGTATGCCCGCAAGGAGGACATTCTGCATGAAGTACTGAACATGCT
GCCTCTGCTGAAGCCGGGCAATGAGGAGGCCAAGCTTATCTACCTGACCCTCATACCAGTTGCCGTCAAG
GACACCATGCAGCAAATTGTGCCCACGGAGTTGGTGCAGCAGATCTTCTCGTACCTACTCATCCATCCAG
CTATCACCAGCGAGGACAGACGTTCGCTCAACATTTGGCTGCGTCACTTGGAGGATCATATCCAAGCGGC
TGCGGCGGGCCTGACAAATCGCAGTTACTTCCTGCAGCCCTCGCCGCAACTGGTCGCTGGTGGTAGCTCA
ACAGGCAGTGGTAGCTGTTCCTCTTCGGCGACCAGCTCTTCGACAGCATCCTGTTCGTCGGTGGCCTCAT
CCTCGTTGTGCCCCGCAAGCGGCAGCCGTTCCTCACGCACCAACGACTGGCAAACGATCGCCCCGCCCAG
CAAGCAATTGCAAAACAAATTGGCCGGTGATTGGCGTGGCAATGGAGGCGGCAGCTCCAGCGGGTCGATC
AATCCACTCTGTGATAATCTTAATGGTATTACCCTGAACGAATTAGCTTCTAGTCAGAACAGTCTCGGCC
TGTCGCTGGAGGGCAGCTCTTCCCTGGTCAACGGTGTGGTCGCTGGTGCAGGCTCTATGTTGGGAATCGC
TGGTGGCGACGATCATGACACGTCATTTAGCAAGAATGGCACGGAGATTCTCGATTTTGACCCGGTGACG
GCGGACATGGGTGAGGCCTGTAGTCTGGCCAGCAGTAGCCTTTGTGGACGTAACGGTGGAAATCCTGTTG
AGGATCGATCGCAACCTCCGCCGAATCTTCAGCAGCAATTGCTTCAGCCTCCTCCCTATGCCTCGATCCT
TATGGGAAACGTGGGCGATCAGTTTGGAGAGATCAACCGGTGGAGCCTGGACAGCAAGATTGCAGCCCTG
AAGACGCGGCGCTCTAACAGCCTCACCACGCAAACGATCTCTAGCTGTTCCAGCTCGTCTAACTCATCGG
TGATCACGGTCAATGACAACTGCTCCAATTCAACGGAGAATCTGGCACAGTTTGCCAACAAGCCCCGTAG
TTTTTCCTTATCGATTGAGCATCAGCGCGGCGCCTTGATGAACAGCGGTTCCGATACTCGTCTGGATGAA
ATGAAGATCTCCATGGTTCCCAAAATGCATCACGTTAAGCCAGCCGGCGTCGGGCCAAACAATGGGAACA
TTAACAAGCCAAGATGGAATGGTAAGACTCGCAAATGCGATACTAAAAATGGCAGCAACGATAGGATTAA
CAACCGCAAAAACTCCAACGACATGCTAAACTTTTCGCTAAATTGCCTGCCACACCCGCTGCCCCATCAT
TCGCAGCAGGCTCCGCCGCCTCTGCCACAGTTTGACTACAACGGCTATGGCGGCGGTCCATCCCATCAGC
CGCAGTACAAGAGCTCCTCGTACCCAAGCTTCATGGGTAATCCTCAGCAGCAGCCACCACCGCCGCCGTC
TAGTAAGTCGCATCATCATCCCCAGCAGATGCAACAGATGCTGCAGCAACACAACCACTTTCCAGCGCTG
CCTCAGCAGACGCCACCACAATCGCATCGCCGGTCGCTGAATAATCTTATTCTGGTGGCCGGAGGTCCGC
AGCAACCGCAGCAATTGATCTTTAAGCCCGGTCAGGGAGTGCTCACCAACAACGGATCTAACGACAACCT
GGTATTGGAACGCAATCAGCAGTCGCAGCAGCAGAGAAAACTTAGCGGAGGAGTGTCCAGTGCGGAGCAA
CAACCAAAGAAGACCATGGCCGCTGTTGTGATGGAAAATTTGGCCAAATTTGATCAACATTTTACGCTAT
TCCGCTCGAGTCTAGAGGGCCCGCGGTTCGAAGGTAAGCCTATCCCTAACCCTCTCCTCGGTCTCGATTC
TACGCGTACCGGTCATCATCACCATCACCATTGAGTTTAAACCCGCTGATCAGCCTCGACTGTGCCTTCT
AAGGCCTGAGCTCGCTGATCAGCCTCGATCGAGGATCCAGACATGATAAGATACATTGATGAGTTTGGAC
AAACCACAACTAGAATGCAGTGAAAAAAATGCTTTATTTGTGAAATTTGTGATGCTATTGCTTTATTTGT
AACCATTATAAGCTGCAATAAACAAGTTAACAACAACAATTGCATTCATTTTATGTTTCAGGTTCAGGGG
GAGGTGTGGGAGGTTTTTTAAAGCAAGTAAAACCTCTACAAATGTGGTATGGCTGATTATGATCAGTCGA
CCGATGCCCTTGAGAGCCTTCAACCCAGTCAGCTCCTTCCGGTGGGCGCGGGGCATGACTATCGTCGCCG
CACTTATGACTGTCTTCTTTATCATGCAACTCGTAGGACAGGTGCCGGCAGCGCTCTGGGTCATTTTCGG
CGAGGACCGCTTTCGCTGGAGCGCGACGATGATCGGCCTGTCGCTTGCGGTATTCGGAATCTTGCACGCC
CTCGCTCAAGCCTTCGTCACTGGTCCCGCCACCAAACGTTTCGGCGAGAAGCAGGCCATTATCGCCGGCA
TGGCGGCCGACGCGCTGGGCTACGTCTTGCTGGCGTTCGCGACGCGAGGCTGGATGGCCTTCCCCATTAT
GATTCTTCTCGCTTCCGGCGGCATCGGGATGCCCGCGTTGCAGGCCATGCTGTCCAGGCAGGTAGATGAC
GACCATCAGGGACAGCTTCAAGGATCGCTCGCGGCTCTTACCAGCCAGCAAAAGGCCAGGAACCGTAAAA
AGGCCGCGTTGCTGGCGTTTTTCCATAGGCTCCGCCCCCCTGACGAGCATCACAAAAATCGACGCTCAAG
TCAGAGGTGGCGAAACCCGACAGGACTATAAAGATACCAGGCGTTTCCCCCTGGAAGCTCCCTCGTGCGC
TCTCCTGTTCCGACCCTGCCGCTTACCGGATACCTGTCCGCCTTTCTCCCTTCGGGAAGCGTGGCGCTTT
CTCAATGCTCACGCTGTAGGTATCTCAGTTCGGTGTAGGTCGTTCGCTCCAAGCTGGGCTGTGTGCACGA
ACCCCCCGTTCAGCCCGACCGCTGCGCCTTATCCGGTAACTATCGTCTTGAGTCCAACCCGGTAAGACAC
GACTTATCGCCACTGGCAGCAGCCACTGGTAACAGGATTAGCAGAGCGAGGTATGTAGGCGGTGCTACAG
AGTTCTTGAAGTGGTGGCCTAACTACGGCTACACTAGAAGGACAGTATTTGGTATCTGCGCTCTGCTGAA
GCCAGTTACCTTCGGAAAAAGAGTTGGTAGCTCTTGATCCGGCAAACAAACCACCGCTGGTAGCGGTGGT
TTTTTTGTTTGCAAGCAGCAGATTACGCGCAGAAAAAAAGGATCTCAAGAAGATCCTTTGATCTTTTCTA
CGGGGTCTGACGCTCAGTGGAACGAAAACTCACGTTAAGGGATTTTGGTCATGAGATTATCAAAAAGGAT
CTTCACCTAGATCCTTTTAAATTAAAAATGAAGTTTTAAATCAATCTAAAGTATATATGAGTAAACTTGG
TCTGACAGTTACCAATGCTTAATCAGTGAGGCACCTATCTCAGCGATCTGTCTATTTCGTTCATCCATAG
TTGCCTGACTCCCCGTCGTGTAGATAACTACGATACGGGAGGGCTTACCATCTGGCCCCAGTGCTGCAAT
GATACCGCGAGACCCACGCTCACCGGCTCCAGATTTATCAGCAATAAACCAGCCAGCCGGAAGGGCCGAG
CGCAGAAGTGGTCCTGCAACTTTATCCGCCTCCATCCAGTCTATTAATTGTTGCCGGGAAGCTAGAGTAA
GTAGTTCGCCAGTTAATAGTTTGCGCAACGTTGTTGCCATTGCTGCAGGCATCGTGGTGTCACGCTCGTC
GTTTGGTATGGCTTCATTCAGCTCCGGTTCCCAACGATCAAGGCGAGTTACATGATCCCCCATGTTGTGC
AAAAAAGCGGTTAGCTCCTTCGGTCCTCCGATCGTTGTCAGAAGTAAGTTGGCCGCAGTGTTATCACTCA
TGGTTATGGCAGCACTGCATAATTCTCTTACTGTCATGCCATCCGTAAGATGCTTTTCTGTGACTGGTGA
GTACTCAACCAAGTCATTCTGAGAATAGTGTATGCGGCGACCGAGTTGCTCTTGCCCGGCGTCAACACGG
GATAATACCGCGCCACATAGCAGAACTTTAAAAGTGCTCATCATTGGAAAACGTTCTTCGGGGCGAAAAC
TCTCAAGGATCTTACCGCTGTTGAGATCCAGTTCGATGTAACCCACTCGTGCACCCAACTGATCTTCAGC
ATCTTTTACTTTCACCAGCGTTTCTGGGTGAGCAAAAACAGGAAGGCAAAATGCCGCAAAAAAGGGAATA
AGGGCGACACGGAAATGTTGAATACTCATACTCTTCCTTTTTCAATATTATTGAAGCATTTATCAGGGTT
ATTGTCTCATGAGCGGATACATATTTGAATGTATTTAGAAAAATAAACAAATAGGGGTTCCGCGCACATT
TCCCCGAAAAGTGCCACCTGACGTCTAAGAAACCATTATTATCATGACATTAACCTATAAAAATAGGCGT
ATCACGAGGCCCTTTCGT
Features (pLannotate 1.2.2; 11 found; start..end, strand, type, name):
     56..2568    +  promoter       Ac5 promoter: Drosophila melanogaster actin 5C promoter
   2588..2653    +  CDS            N (fragment): REGN_LAMBD - Experimental evidence at protein level: Swiss-Prot protein existence level 1. Plays a role as a transcriptional antitermination factor that allows the virus to initiate its lytic phase. Activates expression of the delayed viral early genes by modifying host RNA polymerase (RNAP) into a form that is resistant to termination signals. This antitermination function requires the host NusA protein which serves to stabilize the interaction between antitermination protein N and host RNA polymerase. From Escherichia phage lambda (Bacteriophage lambda).
   2678..2704    +  CDS            3xHA (fragment): three tandem HA epitope tags
   2732..5182    +  CDS            smg (fragment): SMG_DROME - Experimental evidence at protein level: Swiss-Prot protein existence level 1. Translation regulator that binds to the 3'-UTR of specific mRNAs such as nanos (nos) and prevents their translation. Prevents translation of unlocalized nos in the bulk cytoplasm via the recruitment of cup. From Drosophila melanogaster (Fruit fly).
   5213..5254    +  CDS            V5 tag: epitope tag from simian virus 5
   5354..5488    -  polyA_signal   SV40 poly(A) signal: SV40 polyadenylation signal
   5511..5595    -  CDS            large T antigen (fragment): large T antigen from SV40 (simian virus 40)
   5596..6066    +  CDS            TcR (fragment): tetracycline efflux protein; tet; confers resistance to tetracycline
   6110..6698    -  rep_origin     ori: high-copy-number ColE1/pMB1/pBR322/pUC origin of replication
   6869..7729    -  CDS            AmpR: β-lactamase; bla; confers resistance to ampicillin, carbenicillin, and related antibiotics
   7730..7834    -  promoter       AmpR promoter: bla
