[The description below was written by a language model from this plasmid's Addgene catalogue record and pLannotate feature annotations shown in this document.]
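Description:
pAc5.1B-lambdaN-HA-DmSmaug-del_584-762-V5His6_C is a 7.9 kb insect expression plasmid for producing a tagged deletion variant of the Drosophila melanogaster translational repressor Smaug (smg) in fly cells. The catalogue lists the backbone as unknown, although the name and the annotated parts point to a pAc5.1-type vector. Transcription is driven by the constitutive Drosophila actin 5C (Ac5) promoter, and an SV40 polyadenylation signal lies downstream of the coding region. In bacteria the plasmid is maintained through a ColE1/pUC-type origin and selected with ampicillin via the β-lactamase gene and its own promoter. The catalogue describes it as low copy, whereas the annotation tool labels the origin as high-copy type. Short fragments of SV40 large T antigen and of a tetracycline resistance gene are also annotated; these appear to be non-functional backbone remnants.

The open reading frame begins with a fragment of the bacteriophage lambda N protein, followed by an HA epitope, the Smaug coding sequence lacking residues 584–762, and a C-terminal V5 tag. The name also indicates a His6 tag, which is not annotated in the feature table. The record notes seven silent mutations and a deletion of amino acids 961–963 relative to the NCBI reference. The lambda N peptide binds boxB RNA hairpins, so fusions of this kind are generally used to tether a protein to a boxB-containing reporter mRNA and test its effect on translation or mRNA stability independently of its own RNA binding. The record itself states only insect expression as the purpose and does not say what the deleted region does. The HA and V5 epitopes allow detection or immunoprecipitation.
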