Addgene plasmid #146015: pAc5.1B-lambdaN-HA-DmSmaug-del_584-762-V5His6_C
Purpose: Insect Expression of DmSmaug-del584-762
Depositing lab: Elisa Izaurralde. Depositing organization: Max Planck Institute for Developmental Biology.
Backbone
  Vector backbone: Unknown
  Vector type: Insect Expression
Growth in bacteria
  Bacterial resistance: Ampicillin, 100 μg/mL
  Growth temperature: 37°C
  Growth strain: DH5alpha
  Copy number: Low Copy
Gene/Insert
  Gene/Insert name: DmSmaug-del584-762
  Species: D. melanogaster (fly)
  Mutation: 7 silent mutations and a deletion of the AA 961-963 compared to the sequence given by NCBI: NM_079263.2
  Entrez Gene: smg (a.k.a. Dmel_CG5263, CG5263, D69, Dmel\CG5263, SMG, SmG, Smaug, Smg, anon-D69, anonD69)
  Cloning method: Unknown
Terms and licenses: Academic/Nonprofit Terms; Industry Terms: Not Available to Industry
Depositor comments: Plasmids from this collection were made available to the research community and donated after the lab closed. Please note that the sequence provided by the depositing laboratory may be theoretical/predicted or based on Sanger sequencing results. There may be discrepancies between sequencing results obtained by Addgene and the depositor sequence. If an Addgene verified sequence is not available, please contact before placing your order to request that our lab fully sequence the plasmid.
How to cite: pAc5.1B-lambdaN-HA-DmSmaug-del_584-762-V5His6_C was a gift from Elisa Izaurralde (Addgene plasmid # 146015 ; http://n2t.net/addgene:146015 ; RRID:Addgene_146015)
